Addgene plasmid #227829: pGEX GAC F7
Purpose: To express in E. coli GAC F7 with 33 residues mutated to alanine at the interface for interacting with PDZD8
Depositing lab: Sheng-cai Lin. Depositing organization: Xiamen University. Publication: AMPK targets PDZD8 to trigger carbon source shift from glucose to glutamine. Li M, Wang Y, Wei X, Cai WF, Wu J, Zhu M, Wang Y, Liu YH, Xiong J, Qu Q, Chen Y, Tian X, Yao L, Xie R, Li X, Chen S, Huang X, Zhang C, Xie C, Wu Y, Xu Z, Zhang B, Jiang B, Wang ZC, Li Q, Li G, Lin SY, Yu L, Piao HL, Deng X, Han J, Zhang CS, Lin SC. Cell Res. 2024 Jun 19. doi: 10.1038/s41422-024-00985-6. PubMed 38898113.
Backbone
  Vector backbone: pGEX
  Vector type: Bacterial Expression
Growth in bacteria
  Bacterial resistance: Ampicillin, 100 μg/mL
  Growth temperature: 37°C
  Growth strain: DH5alpha
  Copy number: High Copy
Gene/Insert
  Gene/Insert name: GAC isoform of F7
  Species: H. sapiens (human)
  Mutation: P137, L139, E140, L142, Y145, G150, Q151, E152, K176, E177, D180, Q187, V209, T212, Q213, R216, K218, D223, S226, H230, F439, G444, E445, R446, V447, P450, R534, H535, F536, K538, L540, R544, and E545 to A
  Entrez Gene: GLS (a.k.a. AAD20, CASGID, DEE71, EIEE71, GAC, GAM, GDPAG, GLS1, KGA)
  Tag / fusion protein: GST (N terminal on insert); GST (C terminal on insert)
  Cloning method: Ligation Independent Cloning
Terms and licenses: Academic/Nonprofit Terms; Industry Terms: Not Available to Industry
How to cite: pGEX GAC F7 was a gift from Sheng-cai Lin (Addgene plasmid # 227829 ; http://n2t.net/addgene:227829 ; RRID:Addgene_227829)
