[The description below was written by a language model from this plasmid's Addgene catalogue record and pLannotate feature annotations shown in this document.]
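Description:
pGEX GAC F7 is a bacterial expression plasmid built on the pGEX backbone for producing a mutant form of human glutaminase (GLS, GAC isoform) in E. coli as a glutathione S-transferase fusion. It replicates from a high-copy ColE1/pMB1-type origin and is selected with ampicillin through the β-lactamase (AmpR) gene. Short rop and bom fragments, a lacZα segment with its lac promoter and operator, and a small yciV fragment are annotated remnants of the backbone rather than functional parts of the payload.

Expression is driven by the tac promoter, a strong trp/lac hybrid, followed by a lac operator. The plasmid also carries lacI under its own promoter, so the repressor keeps transcription off until it is relieved with IPTG. Downstream, the Schistosoma japonicum GST coding sequence is followed by a GLS fragment of about 1.65 kb, giving an N-terminal GST tag suitable for glutathione-affinity purification and pull-down assays. The catalogue entry lists GST at both the N and C termini of the insert, but the feature table shows only the single upstream GST.

The "F7" variant has 33 residues changed to alanine, grouped roughly in the regions 137–152, 176–230, 439–450 and 534–545. According to the record, these residues lie at the interface through which GAC interacts with PDZD8. The construct is therefore intended to supply recombinant, interaction-deficient GAC, presumably as a comparison to the wild-type protein in binding or activity studies. It comes from work on AMPK and PDZD8 in the shift of carbon source use from glucose to glutamine. The insert was introduced by ligation-independent cloning.
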