Features (pLannotate 1.2.2; 17 found; start..end, strand, type, name):
    183..211     +  promoter       tac promoter: strong E. coli promoter; hybrid between the trp and lac UV5 promoters
    219..235     +  protein_bind   lac operator: The lac repressor binds to the lac operator to inhibit transcription in E. coli. This inhibition can be relieved by adding lactose or isopropyl-β-D-thiogalactopyranoside (IPTG). lac repressor encoded by lacI
    258..911     +  CDS            GST26_SCHJA: Experimental evidence at protein level: Swiss-Prot protein existence level 1. GST isoenzymes appear to play a central role in the parasite detoxification system. Other functions are also suspected including a role in increasing the solubility of haematin in the parasite gut. From Schistosoma japonicum (Blood fluke).
    951..2600    +  CDS            GLS (fragment): GLSK_HUMAN - Also known as GLS1, KIAA0838. Experimental evidence at protein level: Swiss-Prot protein existence level 1. [Isoform 2]: Lacks catalytic activity. From Homo sapiens (Human).
   2792..2831    +  CDS            rop (fragment): Rop protein, which maintains plasmids at low copy number; rop
   2933..2973    +  misc_feature   bom (fragment): basis of mobility region from pBR322
   3078..3182    +  promoter       AmpR promoter: bla
   3183..4043    +  CDS            AmpR: β-lactamase; bla; confers resistance to ampicillin, carbenicillin, and related antibiotics
   4214..4802    +  rep_origin     ori: high-copy-number ColE1/pMB1/pBR322/pUC origin of replication
   4988..5039    -  misc_feature   bom (fragment): basis of mobility region from pBR322
   5046..5123    +  promoter       lacI promoter: lacI
   5124..6206    +  CDS            lacI: lac repressor; lacI; The lac repressor binds to the lac operator to inhibit transcription in E. coli. This inhibition can be relieved by adding lactose or isopropyl-β-D-thiogalactopyranoside (IPTG).
   6219..6240    +  protein_bind   CAP binding site: CAP binding activates transcription in the presence of cAMP. E. coli catabolite activator protein
   6255..6285    +  promoter       lac promoter: promoter for the E. coli lac operon
   6293..6309    +  protein_bind   lac operator: The lac repressor binds to the lac operator to inhibit transcription in E. coli. This inhibition can be relieved by adding lactose or isopropyl-β-D-thiogalactopyranoside (IPTG). lac repressor encoded by lacI
   6329..6502    +  CDS            lacZα: LacZα fragment of β-galactosidase; lacZ fragment
   6766..107     -  CDS            yciV (fragment) (across the origin): RNAAM_ECOLI - Also known as trpH From Escherichia coli (strain K12).
>Addgene plasmid #227829 | pGEX GAC F7 | addgene full sequence | sequence record 479453 | Addgene NGS Result
AGCTTATCGACTGCACGGTGCACCAATGCTTCTGGCGTCAGGCAGCCATCGGAAGCTGTGGTATGGCTGT
GCAGGTCGTAAATCACTGCATAATTCGTGTCGCTCAAGGCGCACTCCCGTTCTGGATAATGTTTTTTGCG
CCGACATCATAACGGTTCTGGCAAATATTCTGAAATGAGCTGTTGACAATTAATCATCGGCTCGTATAAT
GTGTGGAATTGTGAGCGGATAACAATTTCACACAGGAAACAGTATTCATGTCCCCTATACTAGGTTATTG
GAAAATTAAGGGCCTTGTGCAACCCACTCGACTTCTTTTGGAATATCTTGAAGAAAAATATGAAGAGCAT
TTGTATGAGCGCGATGAAGGTGATAAATGGCGAAACAAAAAGTTTGAATTGGGTTTGGAGTTTCCCAATC
TTCCTTATTATATTGATGGTGATGTTAAATTAACACAGTCTATGGCCATCATACGTTATATAGCTGACAA
GCACAACATGTTGGGTGGTTGTCCAAAAGAGCGTGCAGAGATTTCAATGCTTGAAGGAGCGGTTTTGGAT
ATTAGATACGGTGTTTCGAGAATTGCATATAGTAAAGACTTTGAAACTCTCAAAGTTGATTTTCTTAGCA
AGCTACCTGAAATGCTGAAAATGTTCGAAGATCGTTTATGTCATAAAACATATTTAAATGGTGATCATGT
AACCCATCCTGACTTCATGTTGTATGACGCTCTTGATGTTGTTTTATACATGGACCCAATGTGCCTGGAT
GCGTTCCCAAAATTAGTTTGTTTTAAAAAACGTATTGAAGCTATCCCACAAATTGATAAGTACTTGAAAT
CCAGCAAGTATATAGCATGGCCTTTGCAGGGCTGGCAAGCCACGTTTGGTGGTGGCGACCATCCTCCAAA
ATCGGATCTGGTTCCGCGTGGATCGAGAGAATTCGGATCCATGATGCGGCTGCGAGGCTCGGGGATGCTG
CGGGACCTGCTCCTGCGGTCGCCCGCAGGAGTATCGGCGACTCTGCGGCGGGCACAGCCCTTGGTCACCC
TGTGCCGGCGTCCCCGAGGCGGGGGACGGCCGGCCGCGGGCCCGGCTGCCGCCGCGCGACTCCACCCGTG
GTGGGGCGGGGGCGGCTGGCCGGCGGAGCCCCTCGCGCGGGGCCTGTCCAGCTCTCCTTCGGAGATCTTG
CAGGAGCTGGGCAAGGGGAGCACGCATCCGCAGCCCGGGGTGTCGCCACCCGCTGCCCCGGCGGCGCCCG
GCCCCAAGGACGGCCCCGGGGAGACGGACGCGTTTGGCAACAGCGAGGGCAAAGAGCTGGTGGCCTCAGG
TGAAAATAAAATAAAACAGGGTCTGTTAGCTAGCGCGGCAGATGCGCTGTTCGCTACAATTGCTGAAGCA
GCAGCGAAAATACCTGTTCATAAATTTATTACAGCACTCAAATCTACAGGATTGCGAACGTCTGATCCCA
GGTTGGCAGCGTGTATGGCTATGTTAAGATTAACTCTTGCAACAACATCAGATGGTGTCATGCTAGACAA
AGATCTTTTTAAAAAATGTGTTCAGAGCAACATTGCTTTGTTGGCAGCAGCATTTGCAAGAGCGTTTGTG
ATTCCTGCCTTTATGGCTTTTACCTCAGCCATTGATGAGTTATATGAAAGTGCTAAAAAGCAGTCTGGAG
GAAAGGTTGCAGATTATATTCCTCAACTGGCCAAATTCAGTCCCGATTTGTGGGGTGTGTCTGTTTGTAC
AGTAGATGGACAGAGGCATTCTACTGGAGATACCAAAGTTCCCTTCTGTCTTCAGTCCTGTGTAAAACCT
TTGAAATATGCCATTGCTGTTAATGATCTTGGAACTGAATATGTGCATCGATATGTTGGAAAAGAGCCGA
GTGGACTAAGATTCAACAAACTATTTTTGAATGAAGATGATAAACCACATAATCCTATGGTAAATGCTGG
AGCAATTGTTGTGACTTCACTAATAAAGCAAGGAGTAAATAATGCTGAAAAATTTGACTATGTCATGCAG
TTTTTGAATAAGATGGCTGGTAATGAATATGTTGGATTCAGTAATGCAACGTTTCAGTCTGAAAGAGAAA
GTGGAGATCGAAATTTTGCAATAGGATATTACTTAAAAGAAAAGAAGTGTTTTCCAGAAGGCACAGACAT
GGTTGGTATATTAGACTTCTACTTCCAGCTGTGCTCCATTGAAGTGACTTGTGAATCAGCCAGTGTGATG
GCTGCGACACTGGCTAATGGTGGTGCCTGCCCAATTACTGCTGCAGCAGCACTGAGCGCTGAAGCAGTTC
GAAATACATTGAGTTTGATGCATTCCTGTGGCATGTATGACTTCTCAGGGCAGTTTGCTTTCCATGTTGG
TCTTCCTGCAAAATCTGGAGTTGCTGGGGGCATTCTTTTAGTTGTCCCCAATGTTATGGGTATGATGTGC
TGGTCTCCTCCTCTGGATAAGATGGGCAACAGTGTTAAGGGAATTCACTTTTGTCACGATCTTGTTTCTC
TGTGTAATTTCCATAACTATGATAATTTGGCAGCCGCTGCAGCAAAAGCTGATCCTCGAGCAGCAGGTGG
TGATCAAAGGCATTCCTTTGGACCATTGGACTATGAAAGTCTCCAACAAGAACTTGCTTTAAAAGAGACA
GTATGGAAAAAAGTGTCACCTGAGTCAAATGAGGACATCTCTACAACTGTAGTATATAGAATGGAAAGTC
TGGGAGAGAAAAGCCTCGAGCCATGGAAGGTCGAGCGGCCGCATCGTGACTGACTGACGATCTGCCTCGC
GCGTTTCGGTGATGACGGTGAAAACCTCTGACACATGCAGCTCCCGGAGACGGTCACAGCTTGTCTGTAA
GCGGATGCCGGGAGCAGACAAGCCCGTCAGGGCGCGTCAGCGGGTGTTGGCGGGTGTCGGGGCGCAGCCA
TGACCCAGTCACGTAGCGATAGCGGAGTGTATAATTCTTGAAGACGAAAGGGCCTCGTGATACGCCTATT
TTTATAGGTTAATGTCATGATAATAATGGTTTCTTAGACGTCAGGTGGCACTTTTCGGGGAAATGTGCGC
GGAACCCCTATTTGTTTATTTTTCTAAATACATTCAAATATGTATCCGCTCATGAGACAATAACCCTGAT
AAATGCTTCAATAATATTGAAAAAGGAAGAGTATGAGTATTCAACATTTCCGTGTCGCCCTTATTCCCTT
TTTTGCGGCATTTTGCCTTCCTGTTTTTGCTCACCCAGAAACGCTGGTGAAAGTAAAAGATGCTGAAGAT
CAGTTGGGTGCACGAGTGGGTTACATCGAACTGGATCTCAACAGCGGTAAGATCCTTGAGAGTTTTCGCC
CCGAAGAACGTTTTCCAATGATGAGCACTTTTAAAGTTCTGCTATGTGGCGCGGTATTATCCCGTGTTGA
CGCCGGGCAAGAGCAACTCGGTCGCCGCATACACTATTCTCAGAATGACTTGGTTGAGTACTCACCAGTC
ACAGAAAAGCATCTTACGGATGGCATGACAGTAAGAGAATTATGCAGTGCTGCCATAACCATGAGTGATA
ACACTGCGGCCAACTTACTTCTGACAACGATCGGAGGACCGAAGGAGCTAACCGCTTTTTTGCACAACAT
GGGGGATCATGTAACTCGCCTTGATCGTTGGGAACCGGAGCTGAATGAAGCCATACCAAACGACGAGCGT
GACACCACGATGCCTGCAGCAATGGCAACAACGTTGCGCAAACTATTAACTGGCGAACTACTTACTCTAG
CTTCCCGGCAACAATTAATAGACTGGATGGAGGCGGATAAAGTTGCAGGACCACTTCTGCGCTCGGCCCT
TCCGGCTGGCTGGTTTATTGCTGATAAATCTGGAGCCGGTGAGCGTGGGTCTCGCGGTATCATTGCAGCA
CTGGGGCCAGATGGTAAGCCCTCCCGTATCGTAGTTATCTACACGACGGGGAGTCAGGCAACTATGGATG
AACGAAATAGACAGATCGCTGAGATAGGTGCCTCACTGATTAAGCATTGGTAACTGTCAGACCAAGTTTA
CTCATATATACTTTAGATTGATTTAAAACTTCATTTTTAATTTAAAAGGATCTAGGTGAAGATCCTTTTT
GATAATCTCATGACCAAAATCCCTTAACGTGAGTTTTCGTTCCACTGAGCGTCAGACCCCGTAGAAAAGA
TCAAAGGATCTTCTTGAGATCCTTTTTTTCTGCGCGTAATCTGCTGCTTGCAAACAAAAAAACCACCGCT
ACCAGCGGTGGTTTGTTTGCCGGATCAAGAGCTACCAACTCTTTTTCCGAAGGTAACTGGCTTCAGCAGA
GCGCAGATACCAAATACTGTCCTTCTAGTGTAGCCGTAGTTAGGCCACCACTTCAAGAACTCTGTAGCAC
CGCCTACATACCTCGCTCTGCTAATCCTGTTACCAGTGGCTGCTGCCAGTGGCGATAAGTCGTGTCTTAC
CGGGTTGGACTCAAGACGATAGTTACCGGATAAGGCGCAGCGGTCGGGCTGAACGGGGGGTTCGTGCACA
CAGCCCAGCTTGGAGCGAACGACCTACACCGAACTGAGATACCTACAGCGTGAGCTATGAGAAAGCGCCA
CGCTTCCCGAAGGGAGAAAGGCGGACAGGTATCCGGTAAGCGGCAGGGTCGGAACAGGAGAGCGCACGAG
GGAGCTTCCAGGGGGAAACGCCTGGTATCTTTATAGTCCTGTCGGGTTTCGCCACCTCTGACTTGAGCGT
CGATTTTTGTGATGCTCGTCAGGGGGGCGGAGCCTATGGAAAAACGCCAGCAACGCGGCCTTTTTACGGT
TCCTGGCCTTTTGCTGGCCTTTTGCTCACATGTTCTTTCCTGCGTTATCCCCTGATTCTGTGGATAACCG
TATTACCGCCTTTGAGTGAGCTGATACCGCTCGCCGCAGCCGAACGACCGAGCGCAGCGAGTCAGTGAGC
GAGGAAGCGGAAGAGCGCCTGATGCGGTATTTTCTCCTTACGCATCTGTGCGGTATTTCACACCGCATAA
ATTCCGACACCATCGAATGGCGCAAAACCTTTCGCGGTATGGCATGATAGCGCCCGGAAGAGAGTCAATT
CAGGGTGGTGAATGTGAAACCAGTAACGTTATACGATGTCGCAGAGTATGCCGGTGTCTCTTATCAGACC
GTTTCCCGCGTGGTGAACCAGGCCAGCCACGTTTCTGCGAAAACGCGGGAAAAAGTGGAAGCGGCGATGG
CGGAGCTGAATTACATTCCCAACCGCGTGGCACAACAACTGGCGGGCAAACAGTCGTTGCTGATTGGCGT
TGCCACCTCCAGTCTGGCCCTGCACGCGCCGTCGCAAATTGTCGCGGCGATTAAATCTCGCGCCGATCAA
CTGGGTGCCAGCGTGGTGGTGTCGATGGTAGAACGAAGCGGCGTCGAAGCCTGTAAAGCGGCGGTGCACA
ATCTTCTCGCGCAACGCGTCAGTGGGCTGATCATTAACTATCCGCTGGATGACCAGGATGCCATTGCTGT
GGAAGCTGCCTGCACTAATGTTCCGGCGTTATTTCTTGATGTCTCTGACCAGACACCCATCAACAGTATT
ATTTTCTCCCATGAAGACGGTACGCGACTGGGCGTGGAGCATCTGGTCGCATTGGGTCACCAGCAAATCG
CGCTGTTAGCGGGCCCATTAAGTTCTGTCTCGGCGCGTCTGCGTCTGGCTGGCTGGCATAAATATCTCAC
TCGCAATCAAATTCAGCCGATAGCGGAACGGGAAGGCGACTGGAGTGCCATGTCCGGTTTTCAACAAACC
ATGCAAATGCTGAATGAGGGCATCGTTCCCACTGCGATGCTGGTTGCCAACGATCAGATGGCGCTGGGCG
CAATGCGCGCCATTACCGAGTCCGGGCTGCGCGTTGGTGCGGATATCTCGGTAGTGGGATACGACGATAC
CGAAGACAGCTCATGTTATATCCCGCCGTTAACCACCATCAAACAGGATTTTCGCCTGCTGGGGCAAACC
AGCGTGGACCGCTTGCTGCAACTCTCTCAGGGCCAGGCGGTGAAGGGCAATCAGCTGTTGCCCGTCTCAC
TGGTGAAAAGAAAAACCACCCTGGCGCCCAATACGCAAACCGCCTCTCCCCGCGCGTTGGCCGATTCATT
AATGCAGCTGGCACGACAGGTTTCCCGACTGGAAAGCGGGCAGTGAGCGCAACGCAATTAATGTAAGTTA
GCTCACTCATTAGGCACCCCAGGCTTTACACTTTATGCTTCCGGCTCGTATGTTGTGTGGAATTGTGAGC
GGATAACAATTTCACACAGGAAACAGCTATGACCATGATTACGGATTCACTGGCCGTCGTTTTACAACGT
CGTGACTGGGAAAACCCTGGCGTTACCCAACTTAATCGCCTTGCAGCACATCCCCCTTTCGCCAGCTGGC
GTAATAGCGAAGAGGCCCGCACCGATCGCCCTTCCCAACAGTTGCGCAGCCTGAATGGCGAATGGCGCTT
TGCCTGGTTTCCGGCACCAGAAGCGGTGCCGGAAAGCTGGCTGGAGTGCGATCTTCCTGAGGCCGATACT
GTCGTCGTCCCCTCAAACTGGCAGATGCACGGTTACGATGCGCCCATCTACACCAACGTGACCTATCCCA
TTACGGTCAATCCGCCGTTTGTTCCCACGGAGAATCCGACGGGTTGTTACTCGCTCACATTTAATGTTGA
TGAAAGCTGGCTACAGGAAGGCCAGACGCGAATTATTTTTGATGGCGTTGGAATT
